>Addgene plasmid #118558 | pMRE-Tn7-142 | addgene full sequence | sequence record 370050 | Addgene NGS Result
GGCCACGATGCGTCCGGCGTAGAGGATCTGCTCATGTTTGACAGCTTATCATCGATGCATAATGTGCCTG
TCAAATGGACGAAGCAGGGATTCTGCAAACCCTATGCTACTCCGTCAAGCCGTCAATTGTCTGATTCGTT
ACCAATTATGACAACTTGACGGCTACATCATTCACTTTTTCTTCACAACCGGCACGGAACTCGCTCGGGC
TGGCCCCGGTGCATTTTTTAAATACCCGCGAGAAATAGAGTTGATCGTCAAAACCAACATTGCGACCGAC
GGTGGCGATAGGCATCCGGGTGGTGCTCAAAAGCAGCTTCGCCTGGCTGATACGTTGGTCCTCGCGCCAG
CTTAAGACGCTAATCCCTAACTGCTGGCGGAAAAGATGTGACAGACGCGACGGCGACAAGCAAACATGCT
GTGCGACGCTGGCGATATCAAAATTGCTGTCTGCCAGGTGATCGCTGATGTACTGACAAGCCTCGCGTAC
CCGATTATCCATCGGTGGATGGAGCGACTCGTTAATCGCTTCCATGCGCCGCAGTAACAATTGCTCAAGC
AGATTTATCGCCAGCAGCTCCGAATAGCGCCCTTCCCCTTGCCCGGCGTTAATGATTTGCCCAAACAGGT
CGCTGAAATGCGGCTGGTGCGCTTCATCCGGGCGAAAGAACCCCGTATTGGCAAATATTGACGGCCAGTT
AAGCCATTCATGCCAGTAGGCGCGCGGACGAAAGTAAACCCACTGGTGATACCATTCGCGAGCCTCCGGA
TGACGACCGTAGTGATGAATCTCTCCTGGCGGGAACAGCAAAATATCACCCGGTCGGCAAACAAATTCTC
GTCCCTGATTTTTCACCACCCCCTGACCGCGAATGGTGAGATTGAGAATATAACCTTTCATTCCCAGCGG
TCGGTCGATAAAAAAATCGAGATAACCGTTGGCCTCAATCGGCGTTAAACCCGCCACCAGATGGGCATTA
AACGAGTATCCCGGCAGCAGGGGATCATTTTGCGCTTCAGCCATACTTTTCATACTCCCGCCATTCAGAG
AAGAAACCAATTGTCCATATTGCATCAGACATTGCCGTCACTGCGTCTTTTACTGGCTCTTCTCGCTAAC
CAAACCGGTAACCCCGCTTATTAAAAGCATTCTGTAACAAAGCGGGACCAAAGCCATGACAAAAACGCGT
AACAAAAGTGTCTATAATCACGGCAGAAAAGTCCACATTGATTATTTGCACGGCGTCACACTTTGCTATG
CCATAGCATTTTTATCCATAAGATTAGCGGATCCTACCTGACGCTTTTTATCGCAACTCTCTACTGTTTC
TCCATACCCGTTTTTTTGGGCTAGCGAATTCGAGCTCGGTACCCAAGTCTTAAACTAGACAGAATAGTTG
TAAACTGAAATCAGTCCAGTTATGCTGTGAAAAAGCATACTGGACTTTTGTTATGGCTAAAGCAAACTCT
TCATTTTCTGAAGTGCAAATTGCCCGTCGTATTAAAGAGGGGCGTGGCCAAGGGCATGGTAAAGACTATA
TTCCATGGCTAACAGTACAAGAAGTTCCTTCTTCAGGTCGTTCCCACCGTATTTATTCTCATAAGACGGG
ACGAGTCCATCATTTGCTATCTGACTTAGAGCTTGCTGTTTTTCTCAGTCTTGAGTGGGAGAGCAGCGTG
CTAGATATACGCGAGCAGTTCCCCTTATTACCTAGTGATACCAGGCAGATTGCAATAGATAGTGGTATTA
AGCATCCTGTTATTCGTGGTGTAGATCAGGTTATGTCTACTGATTTTTTAGTGGACTGCAAAGATGGTCC
TTTTGAGCAGTTTGCTATTCAAGTCAAACCTGCAGCAGCCTTACAAGACGAGCGTACCTTAGAAAAACTA
GAACTAGAGCGTCGCTATTGGCAGCAAAAGCAAATTCCTTGGTTCATTTTTACTGATAAAGAAATAAATC
CCGTAGTAAAAGAAAATATTGAATGGCTTTATTCAGTGAAAACAGAAGAAGTTTCTGCGGAGCTTTTAGC
ACAACTATCCCCATTGGCCCATATCCTGCAAGAAAAAGGAGATGAAAACATTATCAATGTCTGTAAGCAG
GTTGATATTGCTTATGATTTGGAGTTAGGCAAAACATTGAGTGAGATACGAGCCTTAACCGCAAATGGTT
TTATTAAGTTCAATATTTATAAGTCTTTCAGGGCAAATAAGTGTGCAGATCTCTGTATTAGCCAAGTAGT
GAATATGGAGGAGTTGCGCTATGTGGCAAATTAATGAGGTTGTGCTATTTGATAATGATCCGTATCGCAT
TTTGGCTATAGAGGATGGCCAAGTTGTCTGGATGCAAATAAGCGCTGATAAAGGAGTTCCACAAGCTAGG
GCTGAGTTGTTGCTAATGCAGTATTTAGATGAAGGCCGCTTAGTTAGAACTGATGACCCTTATGTACATC
TTGATTTAGAAGAGCCGTCTGTAGATTCTGTCAGCTTCCAGAAGCGCGAGGAGGATTATCGAAAAATTCT
TCCTATTATTAATAGTAAGGATCGTTTCGACCCTAAAGTCAGAAGCGAACTCGTTGAGCATGTGGTCCAA
GAACATAAGGTTACTAAGGCTACAGTTTATAAGTTGTTACGCCGTTACTGGCAGCGTGGTCAAACGCCTA
ATGCATTAATTCCTGACTACAAAAACAGCGGTGCACCAGGGGAAAGACGTTCAGCGACAGGAACAGCAAA
GATTGGCCGAGCCAGAGAATATGGTAAGGGTGAAGGAACCAAGGTAACGCCCGAGATTGAACGCCTTTTT
AGGTTGACCATAGAAAAGCACCTGTTAAATCAAAAAGGTACAAAGACCACCGTTGCCTATAGACGATTTG
TGGACTTGTTTGCTCAGTATTTTCCTCGCATTCCCCAAGAGGATTACCCAACACTACGTCAGTTTCGTTA
TTTTTATGATCGAGAATACCCTAAAGCTCAGCGCTTAAAGTCTAGAGTTAAAGCAGGGGTATATAAAAAA
GACGTACGACCCTTAAGTAGTACAGCCACTTCTCAGGCGTTAGGCCCTGGGAGTCGTTATGAGATTGATG
CCACGATTGCTGATATTTATTTAGTGGATCATCATGATCGCCAAAAAATCATAGGAAGACCAACGCTTTA
CATTGTGATTGATGTGTTTAGTCGGATGATCACGGGCTTTTATATCGGCTTTGAAAATCCGTCTTATGTG
GTGGCGATGCAGGCTTTTGTAAATGCTTGCTCTGACAAAACGGCCATTTGTGCCCAGCATGATATTGAGA
TTAGTAGCTCAGACTGGCCGTGTGTAGGTTTGCCAGATGTGTTGCTAGCGGACCGTGGCGAATTAATGAG
TCATCAGGTCGAAGCCTTAGTTTCTAGTTTTAATGTGCGAGTGGAAAGTGCTCCACCTAGACGTGGCGAT
GCTAAAGGCATAGTGGAAAGCACTTTTAGAACACTACAAGCCGAGTTTAAGTCCTTTGCACCTGGCATTG
TAGAGGGCAGTCGGATCAAAAGCCATGGTGAAACAGACTATAGGTTAGATGCATCTCTGTCGGTATTTGA
GTTCACACAAATTATTTTGCGTACGATCTTATTCAGAAATAACCATCTGGTGATGGATAAATACGATCGA
GATGCTGATTTTCCTACAGATTTACCGTCTATTCCTGTCCAGCTATGGCAATGGGGTATGCAGCATCGTA
CAGGTAGTTTAAGGGCTGTGGAGCAAGAGCAGTTGCGAGTAGCGTTACTGCCTCGCCGAAAGGTCTCTAT
TTCTTCATTTGGCGTTAATTTGTGGGGTTTGTATTACTCGGGGTCAGAGATTCTGCGTGAGGGTTGGTTG
CAGCGGAGCACTGATATAGCTAGACCTCAACATTTAGAAGCGGCTTATGACCCAGTGCTGGTTGATACGA
TTTATTTGTTTCCGCAAGTTGGCAGCCGTGTATTTTGGCGCTGTAATCTGACGGAACGTAGTCGGCAGTT
TAAAGGTCTCTCATTTTGGGAGGTTTGGGATATACAAGCACAAGAAAAACACAATAAAGCCAATGCGAAG
CAGGATGAGTTAACTAAACGCAGGGAGCTTGAGGCGTTTATTCAGCAAACCATTCAGAAAGCGAATAAGT
TAACGCCCAGTACTACTGAGCCCAAATCAACACGCATTAAGCAGATTAAAACTAATAAAAAAGAAGCCGT
GACCTCGGAGCGTAAAAAACGTGCGGAGCATTTGAAGCCAAGCTCTTCAGGTGATGAGGCTAAAGTTATT
CCTTTCAACGCAGTGGAAGCGGATGATCAAGAAGATTACAGCCTACCCACATACGTGCCTGAATTATTTC
AGGATCCACCAGAAAAGGATGAGTCATGAGTGCTACCCGGATTCAAGCAGTTTATCGTGATACGGGGGTA
GAGGCTTATCGTGATAATCCTTTTATCGAGGCCTTACCACCATTACAAGAGTCAGTGAATAGTGCTGCAT
CACTGAAATCCTCTTTACAGCTTACTTCCTCTGACTTGCAAAAGTCCCGTGTTATCAGAGCTCATACCAT
TTGTCGTATTCCAGATGACTATTTTCAGCCATTAGGTACGCATTTGCTACTAAGTGAGCGTATTTCGGTC
ATGATTCGAGGTGGCTACGTAGGCAGAAATCCTAAAACAGGAGATTTACAAAAGCATTTACAAAATGGTT
ATGAGCGTGTTCAAACGGGAGAGTTGGAGACATTTCGCTTTGAGGAGGCACGATCTACGGCACAAAGCTT
ATTGTTAATTGGTTGTTCTGGTAGTGGGAAGACGACCTCTCTTCATCGTATTCTAGCCACGTATCCTCAG
GTGATTTACCATCGTGAACTCAATGTAGAGCAGGTGGTGTATTTGAAAATAGACTGCTCGCATAATGGTT
CGCTAAAAGAAATCTGCTTGAATTTTTTCAGAGCGTTGGATCGAGCCTTGGGCTCGAACTATGAGCGTCG
TTATGGCTTAAAACGTCATGGTATAGAAACCATGTTGGCTTTGATGTCGCAAATAGCCAATGCACATGCT
TTAGGGTTGTTGGTTATTGATGAAATTCAGCATTTAAGCCGCTCTCGTTCGGGTGGATCTCAAGAGATGC
TGAACTTTTTTGTGACGATGGTGAATATTATTGGCGTACCAGTGATGTTGATTGGTACCCCTAAAGCACG
AGAGATTTTTGAGGCTGATTTGCGGTCTGCACGTAGAGGGGCAGGGTTTGGAGCTATATTCTGGGATCCT
ATACAACAAACGCAACGTGGAAAGCCCAATCAAGAGTGGATCGCTTTTACGGATAATCTTTGGCAATTAC
AGCTTTTACAACGCAAAGATGCGCTGTTATCGGATGAGGTCCGTGATGTGTGGTATGAGCTAAGCCAAGG
AGTGATGGACATTGTAGTAAAACTTTTTGTACTCGCTCAGCTCCGTGCGCTAGCTTTAGGCAATGAGCGT
ATTACCGCTGGTTTATTGCGGCAAGTGTATCAAGATGAGTTAAAGCCTGTGCACCCCATGCTAGAGGCAT
TACGCTCGGGTATCCCAGAACGCATTGCTCGTTATTCTGATCTAGTCGTTCCCGAGATTGATAAACGGTT
AATCCAACTTCAGCTAGATATCGCAGCGATACAAGAACAAACACCAGAAGAAAAAGCCCTTCAAGAGTTA
GATACCGAAGATCAGCGTCATTTATATCTGATGCTGAAAGAGGATTACGATTCAAGCCTGTTAATTCCCA
CTATTAAAAAAGCGTTTAGCCAGAATCCAACGATGACAAGACAAAAGTTACTGCCTCTTGTTTTGCAGTG
GTTGATGGAAGGCGAAACGGTAGTGTCAGAACTAGAAAAGCCCTCCAAGAGTAAAAAGGTTTCGGCTATA
AAGGTAGTCAAGCCCAGCGACTGGGATAGCTTGCCTGATACGGATTTACGTTATATCTATTCACAACGCC
AACCTGAAAAAACCATGCATGAACGGTTAAAAGGGAAAGGGGTAATAGTGGATATGGCGAGCTTATTTAA
ACAAGCAGGTTAGCCATGAGAAACTTTCCTGTTCCGTACTCGAATGAGCTGATTTATAGCACTATTGCAC
GGGCAGGCGTTTATCAAGGGATTGTTAGTCCTAAGCAGCTGTTGGATGAGGTGTATGGCAACCGCAAGGT
GGTCGCTACCTTAGGTCTGCCCTCGCATTTAGGTGTGATAGCAAGACATCTACATCAAACAGGACGTTAC
GCTGTTCAGCAGCTTATTTATGAGCATACCTTATTCCCTTTATATGCTCCGTTTGTAGGCAAGGAGCGCC
GAGACGAAGCTATTCGGTTAATGGAGTACCAAGCGCAAGGTGCGGTGCATTTAATGCTAGGAGTCGCTGC
TTCTAGAGTTAAGAGCGATAACCGCTTTAGATACTGCCCTGATTGCGTTGCTCTTCAGCTAAATAGGTAT
GGGGAAGCCTTTTGGCAACGAGATTGGTATTTGCCCGCTTTGCCATATTGTCCAAAACACGGTGCTTTAG
TCTTCTTTGATAGAGCTGTAGATGATCACCGACATCAATTTTGGGCTTTGGGTCATACTGAGCTGCTTTC
AGACTACCCCAAAGACTCCCTATCTCAATTAACAGCACTAGCTGCTTATATAGCCCCTCTGTTAGATGCT
CCACGAGCGCAAGAGCTTTCCCCAAGCCTTGAGCAGTGGACGCTGTTTTATCAGCGCTTAGCGCAGGATC
TAGGGCTAACCAAAAGCAAGCACATTCGTCATGACTTGGTGGCGGAGAGAGTGAGGCAGACTTTTAGTGA
TGAGGCACTAGAGAAACTGGATTTAAAGTTGGCAGAGAACAAGGACACGTGTTGGCTGAAAAGTATATTC
CGTAAGCATAGAAAAGCCTTTAGTTATTTACAGCATAGTATTGTGTGGCAAGCCTTATTGCCAAAACTAA
CGGTTATAGAAGCGCTACAGCAGGCAAGTGCTCTTACTGAGCACTCTATAACGACAAGACCTGTTAGCCA
GTCTGTGCAACCTAACTCTGAAGATTTATCTGTTAAGCATAAAGACTGGCAGCAACTAGTGCATAAATAC
CAAGGAATTAAGGCGGCAAGACAGTCTTTAGAGGGTGGGGTGCTATACGCTTGGCTTTACCGACATGACA
GGGATTGGCTAGTTCACTGGAATCAACAGCATCAACAAGAGCGTCTGGCACCCGCCCCTAGAGTTGATTG
GAACCAAAGAGATCGAATTGCTGTACGACAACTATTAAGAATCATAAAGCGTCTAGATAGTAGCCTTGAT
CACCCAAGAGCGACATCGAGCTGGCTGTTAAAGCAAACTCCTAACGGAACCTCTCTTGCAAAAAATCTAC
AGAAACTGCCTTTGGTAGCGCTTTGCTTAAAGCGTTACTCAGAGAGTGTGGAAGATTATCAAATTAGACG
GATTAGCCAAGCTTTTATTAAGCTTAAACAGGAAGATGTTGAGCTTAGGCGCTGGCGATTATTAAGAAGT
GCAACGTTATCTAAAGAGCGGATAACTGAGGAAGCACAAAGATTCTTGGAAATGGTTTATGGGGAAGAGT
GAGTGGTTAGGCTAGCTACATTTAATGACAATGTGCAGGTTGTACATATTGGTCATTTATTCCGTAACTC
GGGTCATAAGGAGTGGCGTATTTTTGTTTGGTTTAATCCAATGCAAGAACGGAAATGGACTCGATTTACT
CATTTGCCTTTATTAAGTCGAGCTAAGGTGGTTAACAGTACAACAAAGCAAATAAATAAGGCGGATCGTG
TGATTGAGTTTGAAGCATCGGATCTTCAACGAGCCAAAATAATCGATTTTCCTAATCTCTCGTCCTTTGC
TTCCGTACGCAACAAGGATGGAGCGCAGAGTTCATTTATTTACGAAGCTGAAACACCATATAGCAAGACT
CGTTATCACATCCCACAGTTAGAGCTAGCTCGGTCATTATTTTTAGGGGATCCTCTAGAGTCGACCTGCA
GGCATGCAAGCTTGGCTGTTTTGGCGGATGAGAGAAGATTTTCAGCCTGATACAGATTAAATCAGAACGC
AGAAGCGGTCTGATAAAACAGAATTTGCCTGGCGGCAGTAGCGCGGTGGTCCCACCTGACCCCATGCCGA
ACTCAGAAGTGAAACGCCGTAGCGCCGATGGTAGTGTGGGGTCTCCCCATGCGAGAGTAGGGAACTGCCA
GGCATCAAATAAAACGAAAGGCTCAGTCGAAAGACTGGGCCTTTCGTTTTATCTGTTGTTTGTCGGTGAA
CGCTCTCCTGAGTAGGACAAATCCGCCGGGAGCGGATTTGAACGTTGCGAAGCAACGGCCCGGAGGGTGG
CGGGCAGGACGCCCGCCATAAACTGCCAGGCATCAAATTAAGCAGAAGGCCATCCTGACGGATGGCCTTT
TTGCGTTTCTACAAACTCTTTTGTTTATTTTTCTAAATACATTCAAATATGTATCCGCTCATGAGACAAT
AACCCTGATAAATGCTTCAATAATATTGAAAAAGGAAGAGTATGAGTATTCAACATTTCCGTGTCGCCCT
TATTCCCTTTTTTGCGGCATTTTGCCTTCCTGTTTTTGCTCACCCAGAAACGCTGGTGAAAGTAAAAGAT
GCTGAAGATCAGTTGGGTGCACGAGTGGGTTACATCGAACTGGATCTCAACAGCGGTAAGATCCTTGAGA
GTTTTCGCCCCGAAGAACGTTTTCCAATGATGAGCACTTTTAAAGTTCTGCTATGTGGCGCGGTATTATC
CCGTGTTGACGCCGGGCAAGAGCAACTCGGTCGCCGCATACACTATTCTCAGAATGACTTGGTTGAGTAC
TCACCAGTCACAGAAAAGCATCTTACGGATGGCATGACAGTAAGAGAATTATGCAGTGCTGCCATAACCA
TGAGTGATAACACTGCGGCCAACTTACTTCTGACAACGATCGGAGGACCGAAGGAGCTAACCGCTTTTTT
GCACAACATGGGGGATCATGTAACTCGCCTTGATCGTTGGGAACCGGAGCTGAATGAAGCCATACCAAAC
GACGAGCGTGACACCACGATGCCTGCAGCAATGGCAACAACGTTGCGCAAACTATTAACTGGCGAACTAC
TTACTCTAGCTTCCCGGCAACAATTAATAGACTGGATGGAGGCGGATAAAGTTGCAGGACCACTTCTGCG
CTCGGCCCTTCCGGCTGGCTGGTTTATTGCTGATAAATCTGGAGCCGGTGAGCGTGGGTCTCGCGGTATC
ATTGCAGCACTGGGGCCAGATGGTAAGCCCTCCCGTATCGTAGTTATCTACACGACGGGGAGTCAGGCAA
CTATGGATGAACGAAATAGACAGATCGCTGAGATAGGTGCCTCACTGATTAAGCATTGGTAACTGTCAGA
CCAAGTTTACTCATATATACTTTAGATTGATT
[125 nt withheld, positions 9413-9537]
CGCCGCCGGCCAGCCTCGCAGAGCAGGATTCCCGTTGAGCACCGCCAGGTGCGAATAAGGGACAGTGAAG
AAGGAACACCCGCTCGCGGGTGGGCCTACTTCACCTATCCTGCCCGGCGGCATCACCGGCGCCACAGGTG
CGGTTGCTGGCGCCTATATCGCCGACATCACCGATGGGGAAGATCGGGCTCGCCACTTCGGGCTCATGAG
CGCTTGTTTCGGCGTGGGTATGGTGGCAGGCCCCGTGGCCGGGGGACTGTTGGGCGCCATCTCCTTGCAT
GCACCATTCCTTGCGGCGGCGGTGCTCAACGGCCTCAACCTACTACTGGGCTGCTTCCTAATGCAGGAGT
CGCATAAGGGAGAGCGTCGATCCCCGACAGTAAGACGGGTAAGCCTGTTGATGATACCGCTGCCTTACTG
GGTGCATTAGCCAGTCTGAATGACCTGTCACGGGATAATCCGAAGTGGTCAGACTGGAAAATCAGAGGGC
AGGAACTGCTGAACAGCAAAAAGTCAGATAGCACCACATAGCAGACCCGCCATAAAACGCCCTGAGAAGC
CCGTGACGGGCTTTTCTTGTATTATGGGTAGTTTCCTTGCATGAATCCATAAAAGGCGCCTGTAGTGCCA
TTTACCCCCATTCACTGCCAGAGCCGTGAGCGCAGCGAACTGAATGTCACGAAAAAGACAGCGACTCAGG
TGCCTGATGGTCGGAGACAAAAGGAATATTCAGCGATTTGCCCGAGCTTGCGAGGGTGCTACTTAAGCCT
TTAGGGTTTTAAGGTCTGTTTTGTAGAGGAGCAAACAGCGTTTGCGACATCCTTTTGTAATACTGCGGAA
CTGACTAAAGTAGTGAGTTATACACAGGGCTGGGATCTATTCTTTTTATCTTTTTTTATTCTTTCTTTAT
TCTATAAATTATAACCACTTGAATATAAACAAAAAAAACACACAAAGGTCTAGCGGAATTTACAGAGGGT
CTAGCAGAATTTACAAGTTTTCCAGCAAAGGTCTAGCAGAATTTACAGATACCCACAACTCAAAGGAAAA
GGACTAGTAATTATCATTGACTAGCCCATCTCAATTGGTATAGTGATTAAAATCACCTAGACCAATTGAG
ATGTATGTCTGAATTAGTTGTTTTCAAAGCAAATGAACTAGCGATTAGTCGCTATGACTTAACGGAGCAT
GAAACCAAGCTAATTTTATGCTGTGTGGCACTACTCAACCCCACGATTGAAAACCCTACAAGGAAAGAAC
GGACGGTATCGTTCACTTATAACCAATACGTTCAGATGATGAACATCAGTAGGGAAAATGCTTATGGTGT
ATTAGCTAAAGCAACCAGAGAGCTGATGACGAGAACTGTGGAAATCAGGAATCCTTTGGTTAAAGGCTTT
GAGATTTTCCAGTGGACAAACTATGCCAAGTTCTCAAGCGAAAAATTAGAATTAGTTTTTAGTGAAGAGA
TATTGCCTTATCTTTTCCAGTTAAAAAAATTCATAAAATATAATCTGGAACATGTTAAGTCTTTTGAAAA
CAAATACTCTATGAGGATTTATGAGTGGTTATTAAAAGAACTAACACAAAAGAAAACTCACAAGGCAAAT
ATAGAGATTAGCCTTGATGAATTTAAGTTCATGTTAATGCTTGAAAATAACTACCATGAGTTTAAAAGGC
TTAACCAATGGGTTTTGAAACCAATAAGTAAAGATTTAAACACTTACAGCAATATGAAATTGGTGGTTGA
TAAGCGAGGCCGCCCGACTGATACGTTGATTTTCCAAGTTGAACTAGATAGACAAATGGATCTCGTAACC
GAACTTGAGAACAACCAGATAAAAATGAATGGTGACAAAATACCAACAACCATTACATCAGATTCCTACC
TACATAACGGACTAAGAAAAACACTACACGATGCTTTAACTGCAAAAATTCAGCTCACCAGTTTTGAGGC
AAAATTTTTGAGTGACATGCAAAGTAAGTATGATCTCAATGGTTCGTTCTCATGGCTCACGCAAAAACAA
CGAACCACACTAGAGAACATACTGGCTAAATACGGAAGGATCTGAGGTTCTTATGGCTCTTGTATCTATC
AGTGAAGCATCAAGACTAACAAACAAAAGTAGAACAACTGTTCACCGTTACATATCAAAGGGAAAACTGT
CCATATGCACAGATGAAAACGGTGTAAAAAAGATAGATACATCAGAGCTTTTACGAGTTTTTGGTGCATT
TAAAGCTGTTCACCATGAACAGATCGACAATGTAACAGATGAACAGCATGTAACACCTAATAGAACAGGT
GAAACCAGTAAAACAAAGCAACTAGAACATGAAATTGAACACCTGAGACAACTTGTTACAGCTCAACAGT
CACACATAGACAGCCTGAAACAGGCGATGCTGCTTATCGAATCAAAGCTGCCGACAACACGGGAGCCAGT
GACGCCTCCCGTGGGGAAAAAATCATGGCAATTCTGGAAGAAATAGCGCTTTCAGCCTGTGGGCGGACAA
AATAGTTGGGAACTGGGAGGGGTGGAAATGGAGTTTTTAAGGATTATTTAGGGAAGAGTGACAAAATAGA
TGGGAACTGGGTGTAGCGTCGTAAGCTAATACGAAAATTAAAAATGACAAAATAGTTTGGAACTAGATTT
CACTTATCTGGTTGGTCGACACTAGTATTACCCTGTTATCCCTAGATTTAAATGATATCGGATCCTAGTA
AGCCACGTTTTAATTAATCAGATCCCCTGGCGGCCGCAAGCTCCTAGCGGCGGATTTGTCCTACTCAGGA
GAGCGTTCACCGACAAACAACAGATAAAACGAAAGGCCCAGTCTTTCGACTGAGCCTTTCGTTTTATTTG
ATGCCTCAAGCTAGAGAGTCATTACCCCAGGCGTTTAAGGGCACCAATAACTGCCTTAAAAAAATTACGC
CCCGCCCTGCCACTCATCGCAGTACTGTTGTAATTCATTAAGCATTCTGCCGACATGGAAGCCATCACAA
ACGGCATGATGAACCTGAATCGCCAGCGGCATCAGCACCTTGTCGCCTTGCGTATAATATTTGCCCATGG
TGAAAACGGGGGCGAAGAAGTTGTCCATATTGGCCACGTTTAAATCAAAACTGGTGAAACTCACCCAGGG
ATTGGCTGAGACGAAAAACATATTCTCAATAAACCCTTTAGGGAAATAGGCCAGGTTTTCACCGTAACAC
GCCACATCTTGCGAATATATGTGTAGAAACTGCCGGAAATCGTCGTGGTATTCACTCCAGAGCGATGAAA
ACGTTTCAGTTTGCTCATGGAAAACGGTGTAACAAGGGTGAACACTATCCCATATCACCAGCTCACCGTC
TTTCATTGCCATACGAAATTCCGGATGAGCATTCATCAGGCGGGCAAGAATGTGAATAAAGGCCGGATAA
AACTTGTGCTTATTTTTCTTTACGGTCTTTAAAAAGGCCGTAATATCCAGCTGAACGGTCTGGTTATAGG
TACATTGAGCAACTGACTGAAATGCCTCAAAATGTTCTTTACGATGCCATTGGGATATATCAACGGTGGT
ATATCCAGTGATTTTTTTCTCCATTTTAGCTTCCTTAGCTCCTGAAAATCTCGCCAAGCTAGCTTGGATT
CTCACCAATAAAAAACGCCCGGCGGCAACCGAGCGTTCTGAACAAATCCAGATGGAGTTCTGAGGTCATT
ACTGGATCTATCAACAGGAGTCCAAGCTCAGCTAATTACCCGGCGGCGGTCACGAACTCCAGCAGGACCA
TGTGATCGCGCTTCTCGTTGGGGTCTTTGCTCAGCTTGGACTGGGTGCTCAGGTAGTGGTTGTCGGGCAG
CAGCACGGGGCCGTCGCCGATGGGGGTGTTCTGCTGGTAGTGGTCGGCGAGCTGCACGCCGCCGTCCTCG
ATGTTGTGGCGGATCTTGAAGTTGGCCTTGATGCCGTTCTTCTGCTTGTCGGCGGTGATATAGACGTTGT
GGCTGTTGTAGTTGTACTCCAGCTTGTGCCCCAGGATGTTGCCGTCCTCCTTGAAGTCGATGCCCTTCAG
CTCGATGCGGTTCACCAGGGTGTCGCCCTCGAACTTCACCTCGGCGCGGGTCTTGTAGTTGCCGTCGTCC
TTGAAGAAGATGGTGCGCTCCTGGACGTAGCCTTCGGGCATGGCGGACTTGAAGAAGTCGTGCTGCTTCA
TGTGGTCGGGGTAGCGGGCGAAGCACTGCACGCCGTAGGTCAGGGTGGTCACGAGGGTGGGCCAGGGCAC
GGGCAGCTTGCCGGTGGTGCAGATGAACTTCAGGGTCAGCTTGCCGTAGGTGGCATCGCCCTCGCCCTCG
CCGGACACGCTGAACTTGTGGCCGTTTACGTCGCCGTCCAGCTCGACCAGGATGGGCACCACCCCGGTGA
ACAGCTCCTCGCCCTTGCTCATTTTTTCTTCCTCCACTAGTATCCTGTCTCTTGATCAGATCTTGATCCC
CTGCGCCATCAGATCCTTGGCGGCAAGAAAGCCATCCAGTTTACTTTGCAGGGCTTCCCAACCTTACCAG
AGGGCGCCCCAGCTGGCAATTCCGGTTCGCTTGCTGTCCATAAAACCGCCCAGTCTAGCTATCGCCATGT
AAGCCCACTGCAAGCTACCTGCTTTCTCTTTGCGCTTGCGTTTTCCCTTGTCCAGATAGCCCAGTAGCTG
ACATTCATCCGGGGTCAGCACCGTTTCTGCGGACTGGCTTTCTACGTGTTCCGCTTCCTTTAGCAGCCCT
TGCGCCCTGAGTGCTTGCGGCAGCGTGCGAGCTTTAGGTGGCGGTACTTGGGTCGATATCAAAGTGCATC
ACTTCTTCCCGTATGCCCAACTTTGTATAGAGAGCCACTGCGGGATCGTCACCGTAATCTGCTTGCACGT
AGATCACATAAGCACCAAGCGCGTTGGCCTCATGCTTGAGGAGATTGATGAGCGCGGTGGCAATGCCCTG
CCTCCGGTGCTCGCCGGAGACTGCGAGATCATAGATATAGATCTCACTACGCGGCTGCTCAAACTTGGGC
AGAACGTAAGCCGCGAGAGCGCCAACAACCGCTTCTTGGTCGAAGGCAGCAAGCGCGATGAATGTCTTAC
TACGGAGCAAGTTCCCGAGGTAATCGGAGTCCGGCTGATGTTGGGAGTAGGTGGCTACGTCTCCGAACTC
ACGACCGAAAAGATCAAGAGCAGCCCGCATGGATTTGACTTGGTCAGGGCCGAGCCTACATGTGCGAATG
ATGCCCATACTTGAGCCACCTAACTTTGTTTTAGGGCGACTGCCCTGCTGCGTAACATCGTTGCTGCTGC
GTAACATCGTTGCTGCTCCATAACATCAAACATCGACCCACGGCGTAACGCGCTTGCTGCTTGGATGCCC
GAGGCATAGACTGTACAAAAAAACAGTCATAACAAGCCATGAAAACCGCCACTGCGCCGTTACCACCGCT
GCGTTCGGTCAAGGTTCTGGACCAGTTGCGTGAGCGCATACGCTACTTGCATTACAGTTTACGAACCGAA
CAGGCTTATGTCAATTCGAGAATTGACGCGTCCTCGGTACCCCGCTTTTTAGACATCTAAATCTAGGTAC
TAAAGCTCGAATCCGATCCCCAATTCCTGGCAGTTTATGGGTCAATAGCGGCCGCCACTCGAGCACCTAG
GAGGCGCGCCACGGCCGCGTCGACCCCACGCCCCTCTTTAATACGACGGGCAATTTGCACTTCAGAAAAT
GAAGAGTTTGCTTTAGCCATAACAAAAGTCCAGTATGCTTTTTCACAGCATAACTGGACTGATTTCAGTT
TACAACTATTCTGTCTAGTTTAAGACTTTATTGTCATAGTTTAGATCTATTTTGTTCAGTTTAAGACTTT
ATTGTCCGCCCACA
Features (pLannotate 1.2.2; 30 found; start..end, strand, type, name):
     38..56      +  promoter       tet promoter (fragment): E. coli promoter for tetracycline efflux protein gene
    146..1024    -  CDS            araC: L-arabinose regulatory protein; araC
   1051..1335    +  promoter       araBAD promoter: araBAD; promoter of the L-arabinose operon of E. coli; the araC regulatory gene is transcribed in the opposite direction (Guzman et al., 1995)
   1356..1374    +  misc_feature   MCS (fragment): pUC18/19 multiple cloning site
   1453..2271    +  CDS            tnsA: TNSA_ECOLX - Experimental evidence at protein level: Swiss-Prot protein existence level 1. Required for Tn7 transposition. Forms the transposase, together with TnsB. TnsA executes the 5'-DNA strand breakage reaction. TnsABC and TnsD promote high-frequency insertion of Tn7 into a specific target site known as ATT-Tn7 whereas TnsABC and TnsD promote low- frequency insertion into many different sites. From Escherichia coli.
   2261..4366    +  CDS            tnsB: TNSB_ECOLX - Experimental evidence at protein level: Swiss-Prot protein existence level 1. Sequence-specific, DNA-binding protein required for Tn7 transposition. Recognizes sequences necessary for recombination at both left and right ends of Tn7 and, together with TnsA, forms the transposase. TnsB executes the 5'-DNA strand breakage and joining reactions. From Escherichia coli.
   4366..6030    +  CDS            tnsC: TNSC_ECOLX - Experimental evidence at protein level: Swiss-Prot protein existence level 1. TnsABC + TnsD promote high-frequency insertion of Tn7 into a specific target site known as att-Tn7 whereas TnsABC + TnsE promote low-frequency insertion into many different sites. From Escherichia coli.
   6036..7559    +  CDS            tnsD: TNSD_ECOLX - Protein predicted: Swiss-Prot protein existence level 4. TnsABC + TnsD promote high-frequency insertion of Tn7 into a specific target site known as att-Tn7 whereas TnsABC + TnsE promote low-frequency insertion into many different sites. From Escherichia coli.
   7566..7955    +  CDS            tnsE (fragment): TNSE_ECOLX - Experimental evidence at protein level: Swiss-Prot protein existence level 1. TnsABC + TnsD promote high-frequency insertion of Tn7 into a specific target site known as att-Tn7 whereas TnsABC + TnsE promote low-frequency insertion into many different sites. From Escherichia coli.
   7956..7993    +  misc_feature   MCS (fragment): pUC18/19 multiple cloning site
   8077..8192    +  ncRNA          5S rRNA: Accession: RF00001 - 5S ribosomal RNA
   8196..8282    +  terminator     rrnB T1 terminator: Escherichia coli rrnB; transcription terminator T1 from the E. coli rrnB gene
   8374..8401    +  terminator     rrnB T2 terminator: transcription terminator T2 from the E. coli rrnB gene
   8420..8511    +  promoter       AmpR promoter: bla
   8512..9372    +  CDS            AmpR: β-lactamase; bla; confers resistance to ampicillin, carbenicillin, and related antibiotics
   9414..9542    +  rep_origin     f1 ori (fragment) (sequence partly withheld): f1 bacteriophage origin of replication; arrow indicates direction of (+) strand synthesis
   9543..9652    -  oriT           oriT: incP origin of transfer
   9655..9907    +  CDS            TcR (fragment): tetracycline efflux protein; tet; confers resistance to tetracycline
  10392..10614   +  rep_origin     pSC101 ori: low-copy replication origin that requires the Rep101 protein
  10662..11612   +  CDS            Rep101(Ts): temperature-sensitive version of the RepA protein needed for replication with the pSC101 origin (Armstrong et al., 1984); rep101 encoding an A56V mutation
  12045..12210   +  mobile_element Tn7L: mini-Tn7 element (left end of the Tn7 transposon) Tn7
  12321..12407   -  terminator     rrnB T1 terminator: Escherichia coli rrnB; transcription terminator T1 from the E. coli rrnB gene
  12475..13131   -  CDS            cat: CAT_ECOLX - Experimental evidence at protein level: Swiss-Prot protein existence level 1. This enzyme is an effector of chloramphenicol resistance in bacteria. From Escherichia coli. This protein is used as a marker in many commonly used cloning vectors, such as pACYC184.
  13132..13160   -  promoter       cat promoter (fragment): promoter of the E. coli cat gene encoding chloramphenicol acetyltransferase
  13175..13269   -  terminator     lambda t0 terminator: transcription terminator from phage lambda
  13286..13969   -  CDS            Enhanced Cyan-Emitting GFP: Enhanced Cyan-Emitting GFP is a basic (constitutively fluorescent) cyan fluorescent protein published in 2002, derived from Aequorea victoria.
  14006..14323   -  CDS            tnpA (fragment): TN5P_ECOLX - Also known as tnp. Experimental evidence at protein level: Swiss-Prot protein existence level 1. Mediates transposition of transposon Tn5 by a 'cut and paste' mechanism. First, the monomeric transposase binds the 19 bp inverted DNA repeats flanking the transposon. Then, dimerization of the DNA- bound transposase creates a synaptic DNA complex. After nicking of the first DNA strand, excision of the transposon proceeds through a series of intermediates. The transposase then mediates the insertion of the transposon at a new site by strand transfer. The activity of the wild- type tran
  14331..14864   -  CDS            GmR: gentamycin acetyltransferase; aacC1; confers resistance to gentamycin
  15053..15081   -  promoter       Pc promoter: intI1 (promoter lies within the coding sequence); class 1 integron promoter
  15233..15431   +  mobile_element Tn7R (fragment): mini-Tn7 element (right end of the Tn7 transposon) Tn7
