[The description below was written by a language model from this plasmid's Addgene catalogue record and pLannotate feature annotations shown in this document.]
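Description:
pMRE-Tn7-142 is a 15.4 kb mini-Tn7 delivery plasmid built on the pGRG36 backbone, designed to place a constitutively expressed fluorescent protein gene into bacterial chromosomes. It replicates at low copy from the pSC101 origin with the temperature-sensitive Rep101 protein, so it is maintained at a permissive temperature (30°C is listed) and can be lost at higher temperatures after transposition. The backbone carries an ampicillin resistance gene for selection in E. coli and an incP oriT, which allows conjugative transfer from a mobilising donor such as the listed S17-1 lambda pir strain. Small remnants of an f1 origin and a tetracycline resistance gene are also annotated.

Outside the transposon, the plasmid encodes the Tn7 transposition genes tnsA, tnsB, tnsC and tnsD, followed by a truncated tnsE, downstream of the araBAD promoter with divergent araC and closed by rrnB terminators. The TnsABC+D combination directs high-frequency, site-specific insertion at the chromosomal att-Tn7 site.

The cargo lies between the Tn7L and Tn7R ends. It comprises a gentamicin acetyltransferase gene under the Pc integron promoter, the fluorescent protein gene followed by a lambda t0 terminator, and a chloramphenicol acetyltransferase gene with its promoter fragment and an rrnB T1 terminator. The catalogue names the insert as synthetic sGFP2. The automated annotation labels this reading frame as a cyan-emitting GFP variant, probably a nearest-match call among related Aequorea-derived proteins. The promoter driving the fluorescent protein is not annotated, although a Tn5 tnpA fragment lies immediately upstream of it. The plasmid belongs to a toolbox for fluorescently tagging diverse bacteria, with integrants selected on gentamicin or chloramphenicol.
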