Addgene plasmid #118558: pMRE-Tn7-142
Purpose: miniTn7 plasmid to deliver constitutively expressed fluorescent protein genes in bacteria
Depositing lab: Mitja Remus-Emsermann. Depositing organization: University of Canterbury. Publication: Chromatic Bacteria - A Broad Host-Range Plasmid and Chromosomal Insertion Toolbox for Fluorescent Protein Expression in Bacteria. Schlechter RO, Jun H, Bernach M, Oso S, Boyd E, Munoz-Lintz DA, Dobson RCJ, Remus DM, Remus-Emsermann MNP. Front Microbiol. 2018 Dec 12;9:3052. doi: 10.3389/fmicb.2018.03052. eCollection 2018. PubMed 30631309.
Backbone
  Vector backbone: pGRG36
  Vector type: Bacterial Expression ; miniTn7 delivery vector
  Selectable markers: Gentamicin ; Chloramphenicol/
Growth in bacteria
  Bacterial resistance: Ampicillin, 100 μg/mL
  Growth temperature: 30°C
  Growth strain: E. coli S17-1 lambda pir
  Copy number: Low Copy
Gene/Insert
  Gene/Insert name: sGFP2
  Species: Synthetic
  Cloning method: Restriction Enzyme; 5′ cloning site Unknown (unknown if destroyed)
Resource information
  A portion of this plasmid was derived from a plasmid made by: pTriEx-RhoA-wt_mScarlet-I_SGFP2
Terms and licenses: Academic/Nonprofit Terms; Industry Terms: Not Available to Industry
Depositor comments: Please visit https://www.biorxiv.org/content/early/2018/09/07/402172 for bioRxiv preprint.
How to cite: pMRE-Tn7-142 was a gift from Mitja Remus-Emsermann (Addgene plasmid # 118558 ; http://n2t.net/addgene:118558 ; RRID:Addgene_118558)
